>Addgene plasmid #230840 | pGH896 | addgene full sequence | sequence record 458368 | Addgene NGS Result
GTCGACGGATCGGGAGATCTCCCGATCCCCTATGGTGCACTCTCAGTACAATCTGCTCTGATGCCGCATA
GTTAAGCCAGTATCTGCTCCCTGCTTGTGTGTTGGAGGTCGCTGAGTAGTGCGCGAGCAAAATTTAAGCT
ACAACAAGGCAAGGCTTGACCGACAATTGCATGAAGAATCTGCTTAGGGTTAGGCGTTTTGCGCTGCTTC
GCGATGTACGGGCCAGATATACGCGTTGACATTGATTATTGACTAGTTATTAATAGTAATCAATTACGGG
GTCATTAGTTCATAGCCCATATATGGAGTTCCGCGTTACATAACTTACGGTAAATGGCCCGCCTGGCTGA
CCGCCCAACGACCCCCGCCCATTGACGTCAATAATGACGTATGTTCCCATAGTAACGCCAATAGGGACTT
TCCATTGACGTCAATGGGTGGAGTATTTACGGTAAACTGCCCACTTGGCAGTACATCAAGTGTATCATAT
GCCAAGTACGCCCCCTATTGACGTCAATGACGGTAAATGGCCCGCCTGGCATTATGCCCAGTACATGACC
TTATGGGACTTTCCTACTTGGCAGTACATCTACGTATTAGTCATCGCTATTACCATGGTGATGCGGTTTT
GGCAGTACATCAATGGGCGTGGATAGCGGTTTGACTCACGGGGATTTCCAAGTCTCCACCCCATTGACGT
CAATGGGAGTTTGTTTTGGCACCAAAATCAACGGGACTTTCCAAAATGTCGTAACAACTCCGCCCCATTG
ACGCAAATGGGCGGTAGGCGTGTACGGTGGGAGGTCTATATAAGCAGCGCGTTTTGCCTGTACTGGGTCT
CTCTGGTTAGACCAGATCTGAGCCTGGGAGCTCTCTGGCTAACTAGGGAACCCACTGCTTAAGCCTCAAT
AAAGCTTGCCTTGAGTGCTTCAAGTAGTGTGTGCCCGTCTGTTGTGTGACTCTGGTAACTAGAGATCCCT
CAGACCCTTTTAGTCAGTGTGGAAAATCTCTAGCAGTGGCGCCCGAACAGGGACTTGAAAGCGAAAGGGA
AACCAGAGGAGCTCTCTCGACGCAGGACTCGGCTTGCTGAAGCGCGCACGGCAAGAGGCGAGGGGCGGCG
ACTGGTGAGTACGCCAAAAATTTTGACTAGCGGAGGCTAGAAGGAGAGAGATGGGTGCGAGAGCGTCAGT
ATTAAGCGGGGGAGAATTAGATCGCGATGGGAAAAAATTCGGTTAAGGCCAGGGGGAAAGAAAAAATATA
AATTAAAACATATAGTATGGGCAAGCAGGGAGCTAGAACGATTCGCAGTTAATCCTGGCCTGTTAGAAAC
ATCAGAAGGCTGTAGACAAATACTGGGACAGCTACAACCATCCCTTCAGACAGGATCAGAAGAACTTAGA
TCATTATATAATACAGTAGCAACCCTCTATTGTGTGCATCAAAGGATAGAGATAAAAGACACCAAGGAAG
CTTTAGACAAGATAGAGGAAGAGCAAAACAAAAGTAAGACCACCGCACAGCAAGCGGCCGCTGATCTTCA
GACCTGGAGGAGGAGATATGAGGGACAATTGGAGAAGTGAATTATATAAATATAAAGTAGTAAAAATTGA
ACCATTAGGAGTAGCACCCACCAAGGCAAAGAGAAGAGTGGTGCAGAGAGAAAAAAGAGCAGTGGGAATA
GGAGCTTTGTTCCTTGGGTTCTTGGGAGCAGCAGGAAGCACTATGGGCGCAGCGTCAATGACGCTGACGG
TACAGGCCAGACAATTATTGTCTGGTATAGTGCAGCAGCAGAACAATTTGCTGAGGGCTATTGAGGCGCA
ACAGCATCTGTTGCAACTCACAGTCTGGGGCATCAAGCAGCTCCAGGCAAGAATCCTGGCTGTGGAAAGA
TACCTAAAGGATCAACAGCTCCTGGGGATTTGGGGTTGCTCTGGAAAACTCATTTGCACCACTGCTGTGC
CTTGGAATGCTAGTTGGAGTAATAAATCTCTGGAACAGATTTGGAATCACACGACCTGGATGGAGTGGGA
CAGAGAAATTAACAATTACACAAGCTTAATACACTCCTTAATTGAAGAATCGCAAAACCAGCAAGAAAAG
AATGAACAAGAATTATTGGAATTAGATAAATGGGCAAGTTTGTGGAATTGGTTTAACATAACAAATTGGC
TGTGGTATATAAAATTATTCATAATGATAGTAGGAGGCTTGGTAGGTTTAAGAATAGTTTTTGCTGTACT
TTCTATAGTGAATAGAGTTAGGCAGGGATATTCACCATTATCGTTTCAGACCCACCTCCCAACCCCGAGG
GGACCCGACAGGCCCGAAGGAATAGAAGAAGAAGGTGGAGAGAGAGACAGAGACAGATCCATTCGATTAG
TGAACGGATCGGCACTGCGTGCGCCAATTCTGCAGACAAATGGCAGTATTCATCCACAATTTTAAAAGAA
AAGGGGGGATTGGGGGGTACAGTGCAGGGGAAAGAATAGTAGACATAATAGCAACAGACATACAAACTAA
AGAATTACAAAAACAAATTACAAAAATTCAAAATTTTCGGGTTTATTACAGGGACAGCAGAGATCCAGTT
TGGTTAATTAGCTAGCTGCAAAGATGGATAAAGTTTTAAACAGAGAGGAATCTTTGCAGCTAATGGACCT
TCTAGGTCTTGAAAGGAGTGGGAATTGGCTCCGGTGCCCGTCAGTGGGCAGAGCGCACATCGCCCACAGT
CCCCGAGAAGTTGGGGGGAGGGGTCGGCAATTGAACCGGTGCCTAGAGAAGGTGGCGCGGGGTAAACTGG
GAAAGTGATGTCGTGTACTGGCTCCGCCTTTTTCCCGAGGGTGGGGGAGAACCGTATATAAGTGCAGTAG
TCGCCGTGAACGTTCTTTTTCGCAACGGGTTTGCCGCCAGAACACAGGTAAGTGCCGTGTGTGGTTCCCG
CGGGCCTGGCCTCTTTACGGGTTATGGCCCTTGCGTGCCTTGAATTACTTCCACCTGGCTGCAGTACGTG
ATTCTTGATCCCGAGCTTCGGGTTGGAAGTGGGTGGGAGAGTTCGAGGCCTTGCGCTTAAGGAGCCCCTT
CGCCTCGTGCTTGAGTTGAGGCCTGGCCTGGGCGCTGGGGCCGCCGCGTGCGAATCTGGTGGCACCTTCG
CGCCTGTCTCGCTGCTTTCGATAAGTCTCTAGCCATTTAAAATTTTTGATGACCTGCTGCGACGCTTTTT
TTCTGGCAAGATAGTCTTGTAAATGCGGGCCAAGATCTGCACACTGGTATTTCGGTTTTTGGGGCCGCGG
GCGGCGACGGGGCCCGTGCGTCCCAGCGCACATGTTCGGCGAGGCGGGGCCTGCGAGCGCGGCCACCGAG
AATCGGACGGGGGTAGTCTCAAGCTGGCCGGCCTGCTCTGGTGCCTGGCCTCGCGCCGCCGTGTATCGCC
CCGCCCTGGGCGGCAAGGCTGGCCCGGTCGGCACCAGTTGCGTGAGCGGAAAGATGGCCGCTTCCCGGCC
CTGCTGCAGGGAGCTCAAAATGGAGGACGCGGCGCTCGGGAGAGCGGGCGGGTGAGTCACCCACACAAAG
GAAAAGGGCCTTTCCGTCCTCAGCCGTCGCTTCATGTGACTCCACGGAGTACCGGGCGCCGTCCAGGCAC
CTCGATTAGTTCTCGAGCTTTTGGAGTACGTCGTCTTTAGGTTGGGGGGAGGGGTTTTATGCGATGGAGT
TTCCCCACACTGAGTGGGTGGAGACTGAAGTTAGGCCAGCTTGGCACTTGATGTAATTCTCCTTGGAATT
TGCCCTTTTTGAGTTTGGATCTTGGTTCATTCTCAAGCCTCAGACAGTGGTTCAAAGTTTTTTTCTTCCA
TTTCAGGTGTCGTGACGTACGGCCACCATGGACAGCCTCTTGATGAACCGGAGGGAGTTTCTTTACCAAT
TCAAAAATGTCCGCTGGGCTAAGGGTCGGCGTGAGACCTACCTGTGCTACGTAGTGAAGAGGCGTGACAG
TGCTACATCCTTTTCACTGGACTTTGGTTATCTTCGCAATAAGAACGGCTGCCACGTGGAATTGCTCTTC
CTCCGCTACATCACAGACTGGGACCTAGACCCTGGCCGCTGCTACCGCGTCACCTGGTTCATCTCCTGGA
GCCCCTGCTACGACTGTGCCCGACATGTGGCCGACTTTCTGCGAGGGAACCCCAACATCAGTCTGAGGAT
CTTCACCGCGCGCCTCTACTTCTGTGAGGACCGCAAGGCTGAGCCCGAGGGGCTGCGGCGGCTGCACCGC
GCCGGGGTGCAAATAGCCATCATGACCTTCAAAGATTATTTTTACTGCTGGAATACTTTTGTAGAAAACC
ACGGAAGAACTTTCGAAGCCTGGGAAGGGCTGCATGAAAATTCAGTTCGTCTCTCCAGACAGCTTCGGCG
CATCCTTAGCGGCAGCGAGACTCCCGGGACCTCAGAGTCCGCCACACCCGAAAGTGACAAGAAGTACAGC
ATCGGCCTGGCCATCGGCACCAACTCTGTGGGCTGGGCCGTGATCACCGACGAGTACAAGGTGCCCAGCA
AGAAATTCAAGGTGCTGGGCAACACCGACCGGCACAGCATCAAGAAGAACCTGATCGGAGCCCTGCTGTT
CGACAGCGGCGAAACAGCCGAGGCCACCCGGCTGAAGAGAACCGCCAGAAGAAGATACACCAGACGGAAG
AACCGGATCTGCTATCTGCAAGAGATCTTCAGCAACGAGATGGCCAAGGTGGACGACAGCTTCTTCCACA
GACTGGAAGAGTCCTTCCTGGTGGAAGAGGATAAGAAGCACGAGCGGCACCCCATCTTCGGCAACATCGT
GGACGAGGTGGCCTACCACGAGAAGTACCCCACCATCTACCACCTGAGAAAGAAACTGGTGGACAGCACC
GACAAGGCCGACCTGCGGCTGATCTATCTGGCCCTGGCCCACATGATCAAGTTCCGGGGCCACTTCCTGA
TCGAGGGCGACCTGAACCCCGACAACAGCGACGTGGACAAGCTGTTCATCCAGCTGGTGCAGACCTACAA
CCAGCTGTTCGAGGAAAACCCCATCAACGCCAGCGGCGTGGACGCCAAGGCCATCCTGTCTGCCAGACTG
AGCAAGAGCAGACGGCTGGAAAATCTGATCGCCCAGCTGCCCGGCGAGAAGAAGAATGGCCTGTTCGGCA
ACCTGATTGCCCTGAGCCTGGGCCTGACCCCCAACTTCAAGAGCAACTTCGACCTGGCCGAGGATGCCAA
ACTGCAGCTGAGCAAGGACACCTACGACGACGACCTGGACAACCTGCTGGCCCAGATCGGCGACCAGTAC
GCCGACCTGTTTCTGGCCGCCAAGAACCTGTCCGACGCCATCCTGCTGAGCGACATCCTGAGAGTGAACA
CCGAGATCACCAAGGCCCCCCTGAGCGCCTCTATGATCAAGAGATACGACGAGCACCACCAGGACCTGAC
CCTGCTGAAAGCTCTCGTGCGGCAGCAGCTGCCTGAGAAGTACAAAGAGATTTTCTTCGACCAGAGCAAG
AACGGCTACGCCGGCTACATTGACGGCGGAGCCAGCCAGGAAGAGTTCTACAAGTTCATCAAGCCCATCC
TGGAAAAGATGGACGGCACCGAGGAACTGCTCGTGAAGCTGAACAGAGAGGACCTGCTGCGGAAGCAGCG
GACCTTCGACAACGGCAGCATCCCCCACCAGATCCACCTGGGAGAGCTGCACGCCATTCTGCGGCGGCAG
GAAGATTTTTACCCATTCCTGAAGGACAACCGGGAAAAGATCGAGAAGATCCTGACCTTCCGCATCCCCT
ACTACGTGGGCCCTCTGGCCAGGGGAAACAGCAGATTCGCCTGGATGACCAGAAAGAGCGAGGAAACCAT
CACCCCCTGGAACTTCGAGGAAGTGGTGGACAAGGGCGCTTCCGCCCAGAGCTTCATCGAGCGGATGACC
AACTTCGATAAGAACCTGCCCAACGAGAAGGTGCTGCCCAAGCACAGCCTGCTGTACGAGTACTTCACCG
TGTATAACGAGCTGACCAAAGTGAAATACGTGACCGAGGGAATGAGAAAGCCCGCCTTCCTGAGCGGCGA
GCAGAAAAAGGCCATCGTGGACCTGCTGTTCAAGACCAACCGGAAAGTGACCGTGAAGCAGCTGAAAGAG
GACTACTTCAAGAAAATCGAGTGCTTCGACTCCGTGGAAATCTCCGGCGTGGAAGATCGGTTCAACGCCT
CCCTGGGCACATACCACGATCTGCTGAAAATTATCAAGGACAAGGACTTCCTGGACAATGAGGAAAACGA
GGACATTCTGGAAGATATCGTGCTGACCCTGACACTGTTTGAGGACAGAGAGATGATCGAGGAACGGCTG
AAAACCTATGCCCACCTGTTCGACGACAAAGTGATGAAGCAGCTGAAGCGGCGGAGATACACCGGCTGGG
GCAGGCTGAGCCGGAAGCTGATCAACGGCATCCGGGACAAGCAGTCCGGCAAGACAATCCTGGATTTCCT
GAAGTCCGACGGCTTCGCCAACAGAAACTTCATGCAGCTGATCCACGACGACAGCCTGACCTTTAAAGAG
GACATCCAGAAAGCCCAGGTGTCCGGCCAGGGCGATAGCCTGCACGAGCACATTGCCAATCTGGCCGGCA
GCCCCGCCATTAAGAAGGGCATCCTGCAGACAGTGAAGGTGGTGGACGAGCTCGTGAAAGTGATGGGCCG
GCACAAGCCCGAGAACATCGTGATCGAAATGGCCAGAGAGAACCAGACCACCCAGAAGGGACAGAAGAAC
AGCCGCGAGAGAATGAAGCGGATCGAAGAGGGCATCAAAGAGCTGGGCAGCCAGATCCTGAAAGAACACC
CCGTGGAAAACACCCAGCTGCAGAACGAGAAGCTGTACCTGTACTACCTGCAGAATGGGCGGGATATGTA
CGTGGACCAGGAACTGGACATCAACCGGCTGTCCGACTACGATGTGGACCACATCGTGCCTCAGAGCTTT
CTGAAGGACGACTCCATCGACAACAAGGTGCTGACCAGAAGCGACAAGGCCCGGGGCAAGAGCGACAACG
TGCCCTCCGAAGAGGTCGTGAAGAAGATGAAGAACTACTGGCGGCAGCTGCTGAACGCCAAGCTGATTAC
CCAGAGAAAGTTCGACAATCTGACCAAGGCCGAGAGAGGCGGCCTGAGCGAACTGGATAAGGCCGGCTTC
ATCAAGAGACAGCTGGTGGAAACCCGGCAGATCACAAAGCACGTGGCACAGATCCTGGACTCCCGGATGA
ACACTAAGTACGACGAGAATGACAAGCTGATCCGGGAAGTGAAAGTGATCACCCTGAAGTCCAAGCTGGT
GTCCGATTTCCGGAAGGATTTCCAGTTTTACAAAGTGCGCGAGATCAACAACTACCACCACGCCCACGAC
GCCTACCTGAACGCCGTCGTGGGAACCGCCCTGATCAAAAAGTACCCTAAGCTGGAAAGCGAGTTCGTGT
ACGGCGACTACAAGGTGTACGACGTGCGGAAGATGATCGCCAAGAGCGAGCAGGAAATCGGCAAGGCTAC
CGCCAAGTACTTCTTCTACAGCAACATCATGAACTTTTTCAAGACCGAGATTACCCTGGCCAACGGCGAG
ATCCGGAAGCGGCCTCTGATCGAGACAAACGGCGAAACCGGGGAGATCGTGTGGGATAAGGGCCGGGATT
TTGCCACCGTGCGGAAAGTGCTGAGCATGCCCCAAGTGAATATCGTGAAAAAGACCGAGGTGCAGACAGG
CGGCTTCAGCAAAGAGTCTATCCTGCCCAAGAGGAACAGCGATAAGCTGATCGCCAGAAAGAAGGACTGG
GACCCTAAGAAGTACGGCGGCTTCGACAGCCCCACCGTGGCCTATTCTGTGCTGGTGGTGGCCAAAGTGG
AAAAGGGCAAGTCCAAGAAACTGAAGAGTGTGAAAGAGCTGCTGGGGATCACCATCATGGAAAGAAGCAG
CTTCGAGAAGAATCCCATCGACTTTCTGGAAGCCAAGGGCTACAAAGAAGTGAAAAAGGACCTGATCATC
AAGCTGCCTAAGTACTCCCTGTTCGAGCTGGAAAACGGCCGGAAGAGAATGCTGGCCTCTGCCGGCGAAC
TGCAGAAGGGAAACGAACTGGCCCTGCCCTCCAAATATGTGAACTTCCTGTACCTGGCCAGCCACTATGA
GAAGCTGAAGGGCTCCCCCGAGGATAATGAGCAGAAACAGCTGTTTGTGGAACAGCACAAGCACTACCTG
GACGAGATCATCGAGCAGATCAGCGAGTTCTCCAAGAGAGTGATCCTGGCCGACGCTAATCTGGACAAAG
TGCTGTCCGCCTACAACAAGCACCGGGATAAGCCCATCAGAGAGCAGGCCGAGAATATCATCCACCTGTT
TACCCTGACCAATCTGGGAGCCCCTGCCGCCTTCAAGTACTTTGACACCACCATCGACCGGAAGAGGTAC
ACCAGCACCAAAGAGGTGCTGGACGCCACCCTGATCCACCAGAGCATCACCGGCCTGTACGAGACACGGA
TCGACCTGTCTCAGCTGGGAGGCGACAGCGCTGGAGGAGGTGGAAGCGGAGGAGGAGGAAGCGGAGGAGG
AGGTAGCGGACCTAAGAAAAAGAGGAAGGTGGCGGCCGCTGGATCCGAGGGCAGAGGAAGTCTGCTAACA
TGCGGTGACGTCGAGGAGAATCCTGGCCCAAGCGAGCTGATTAAGGAGAACATGCACATGAAGCTGTACA
TGGAGGGCACCGTGGACAACCATCACTTCAAGTGCACATCCGAGGGCGAAGGCAAGCCCTACGAGGGCAC
CCAGACCATGAGAATCAAGGTGGTCGAGGGCGGCCCTCTCCCCTTCGCCTTCGACATCCTGGCTACTAGC
TTCCTCTACGGCAGCAAGACCTTCATCAACCACACCCAGGGCATCCCCGACTTCTTCAAGCAGTCCTTCC
CTGAGGGCTTCACATGGGAGAGAGTCACCACATACGAAGACGGGGGCGTGCTGACCGCTACCCAGGACAC
CAGCCTCCAGGACGGCTGCCTCATCTACAACGTCAAGATCAGAGGGGTGAACTTCACATCCAACGGCCCT
GTGATGCAGAAGAAAACACTCGGCTGGGAGGCCTTCACCGAGACGCTGTACCCCGCTGACGGCGGCCTGG
AAGGCAGAAACGACATGGCCCTGAAGCTCGTGGGCGGGAGCCATCTGATCGCAAACATCAAGACCACATA
TAGATCCAAGAAACCCGCTAAGAACCTCAAGATGCCTGGCGTCTACTATGTGGACTACAGACTGGAAAGA
ATCAAGGAGGCCAACAACGAGACCTACGTCGAGCAGCACGAGGTGGCAGTGGCCAGATACTGCGACCTCC
CTAGCAAACTGGGGCACAAGCTTAATTAGTAAGGCCGAATTCGATATCAAGCTTATCGGTAATCAACCTC
TGGATTACAAAATTTGTGAAAGATTGACTGGTATTCTTAACTATGTTGCTCCTTTTACGCTATGTGGATA
CGCTGCTTTAATGCCTTTGTATCATGCTATTGCTTCCCGTATGGCTTTCATTTTCTCCTCCTTGTATAAA
TCCTGGTTGCTGTCTCTTTATGAGGAGTTGTGGCCCGTTGTCAGGCAACGTGGCGTGGTGTGCACTGTGT
TTGCTGACGCAACCCCCACTGGTTGGGGCATTGCCACCACCTGTCAGCTCCTTTCCGGGACTTTCGCTTT
CCCCCTCCCTATTGCCACGGCGGAACTCATCGCCGCCTGCCTTGCCCGCTGCTGGACAGGGGCTCGGCTG
TTGGGCACTGACAATTCCGTGGTGTTGTCGGGGAAATCATCGTCCTTTCCTTGGCTGCTCGCCTGTGTTG
CCACCTGGATTCTGCGCGGGACGTCCTTCTGCTACGTCCCTTCGGCCCTCAATCCAGCGGACCTTCCTTC
CCGCGGCCTGCTGCCGGCTCTGCGGCCTCTTCCGCGTCTTCGCCTTCGCCCTCAGACGAGTCGGATCTCC
CTTTGGGCCGCCTCCCCGCATCGATACCGTCGACCTCGAGACCTAGAAAAACATGGAGCAATCACAAGTA
GCAATACAGCAGCTACCAATGCTGATTGTGCCTGGCTAGAAGCACAAGAGGAGGAGGAGGTGGGTTTTCC
AGTCACACCTCAGGTACCTTTAAGACCAATGACTTACAAGGCAGCTGTAGATCTTAGCCACTTTTTAAAA
GAAAAGGGGGGACTGGAAGGGCTAATTCACTCCCAACGAAGACAAGATATCCTTGATCTGTGGATCTACC
ACACACAAGGCTACTTCCCTGATTGGCAGAACTACACACCAGGGCCAGGGATCAGATATCCACTGACCTT
TGGATGGTGCTACAAGCTAGTACCAGTTGAGCAAGAGAAGGTAGAAGAAGCCAATGAAGGAGAGAACACC
CGCTTGTTACACCCTGTGAGCCTGCATGGGATGGATGACCCGGAGAGAGAAGTATTAGAGTGGAGGTTTG
ACAGCCGCCTAGCATTTCATCACATGGCCCGAGAGCTGCATCCGGACTGTACTGGGTCTCTCTGGTTAGA
CCAGATCTGAGCCTGGGAGCTCTCTGGCTAACTAGGGAACCCACTGCTTAAGCCTCAATAAAGCTTGCCT
TGAGTGCTTCAAGTAGTGTGTGCCCGTCTGTTGTGTGACTCTGGTAACTAGAGATCCCTCAGACCCTTTT
AGTCAGTGTGGAAAATCTCTAGCAGGGCCCGTTTAAACCCGCTGATCAGCCTCGACTGTGCCTTCTAGTT
GCCAGCCATCTGTTGTTTGCCCCTCCCCCGTGCCTTCCTTGACCCTGGAAGGTGCCACTCCCACTGTCCT
TTCCTAATAAAATGAGGAAATTGCATCGCATTGTCTGAGTAGGTGTCATTCTATTCTGGGGGGTGGGGTG
GGGCAGGACAGCAAGGGGGAGGATTGGGAAGACAATAGCAGGCATGCTGGGGATGCGGTGGGCTCTATGG
CTTCTGAGGCGGAAAGAACCAGCTGGGGCTCTAGGGGGTATCCCC
[124 nt withheld, positions 11036-11159]
C
[91 nt withheld, positions 11161-11251]
A
[49 nt withheld, positions 11253-11301]
CCTTTGACGTTGGAGTCCACGTTCTTT
[37 nt withheld, positions 11329-11365]
ACCCTATCTCGGTCTATTCTTTTGATTTATAAGGGATTTTGCCGATTTCGGCCTATTGGTTAAAAAATGA
GCTGATTTAACAAAAATTTAACGCGAATTAATTCTGTGGAATGTGTGTCAGTTAGGGTGTGGAAAGTCCC
CAGGCTCCCCAGCAGGCAGAAGTATGCAAAGCATGCATCTCAATTAGTCAGCAACCAGGTGTGGAAAGTC
CCCAGGCTCCCCAGCAGGCAGAAGTATGCAAAGCATGCATCTCAATTAGTCAGCAACCATAGTCCCGCCC
CTAACTCCGCCCATCCCGCCCCTAACTCCGCCCAGTTCCGCCCATTCTCCGCCCCATGGCTGACTAATTT
TTTTTATTTATGCAGAGGCCGAGGCCGCCTCTGCCTCTGAGCTATTCCAGAAGTAGTGAGGAGGCTTTTT
TGGAGGCCTAGGCTTTTGCAAAAAGCTCCCGGGAGCTTGTATATCCATTTTCGGATCTGATCAGCACGTG
TTGACAATTAATCATCGGCATAGTATATCGGCATAGTATAATACGACAAGGTGAGGAACTAAACCATGGC
CAAGTTGACCAGTGCCGTTCCGGTGCTCACCGCGCGCGACGTCGCCGGAGCGGTCGAGTTCTGGACCGAC
CGGCTCGGGTTCTCCCGGGACTTCGTGGAGGACGACTTCGCCGGTGTGGTCCGGGACGACGTGACCCTGT
TCATCAGCGCGGTCCAGGACCAGGTGGTGCCGGACAACACCCTGGCCTGGGTGTGGGTGCGCGGCCTGGA
CGAGCTGTACGCCGAGTGGTCGGAGGTCGTGTCCACGAACTTCCGGGACGCCTCCGGGCCGGCCATGACC
GAGATCGGCGAGCAGCCGTGGGGGCGGGAGTTCGCCCTGCGCGACCCGGCCGGCAACTGCGTGCACTTCG
TGGCCGAGGAGCAGGACTGACACGTGCTACGAGATTTCGATTCCACCGCCGCCTTCTATGAAAGGTTGGG
CTTCGGAATCGTTTTCCGGGACGCCGGCTGGATGATCCTCCAGCGCGGGGATCTCATGCTGGAGTTCTTC
GCCCACCCCAACTTGTTTATTGCAGCTTATAATGGTTACAAATAAAGCAATAGCATCACAAATTTCACAA
ATAAAGCATTTTTTTCACTGCATTCTAGTTGTGGTTTGTCCAAACTCATCAATGTATCTTATCATGTCTG
TATACCGTCGACCTCTAGCTAGAGCTTGGCGTAATCATGGTCATAGCTGTTTCCTGTGTGAAATTGTTAT
CCGCTCACAATTCCACACAACATACGAGCCGGAAGCATAAAGTGTAAAGCCTGGGGTGCCTAATGAGTGA
GCTAACTCACATTAATTGCGTTGCGCTCACTGCCCGCTTTCCAGTCGGGAAACCTGTCGTGCCAGCTGCA
TTAATGAATCGGCCAACGCGCGGGGAGAGGCGGTTTGCGTATTGGGCGCTCTTCCGCTTCCTCGCTCACT
GACTCGCTGCGCTCGGTCGTTCGGCTGCGGCGAGCGGTATCAGCTCACTCAAAGGCGGTAATACGGTTAT
CCACAGAATCAGGGGATAACGCAGGAAAGAACATGTGAGCAAAAGGCCAGCAAAAGGCCAGGAACCGTAA
AAAGGCCGCGTTGCTGGCGTTTTTCCATAGGCTCCGCCCCCCTGACGAGCATCACAAAAATCGACGCTCA
AGTCAGAGGTGGCGAAACCCGACAGGACTATAAAGATACCAGGCGTTTCCCCCTGGAAGCTCCCTCGTGC
GCTCTCCTGTTCCGACCCTGCCGCTTACCGGATACCTGTCCGCCTTTCTCCCTTCGGGAAGCGTGGCGCT
TTCTCATAGCTCACGCTGTAGGTATCTCAGTTCGGTGTAGGTCGTTCGCTCCAAGCTGGGCTGTGTGCAC
GAACCCCCCGTTCAGCCCGACCGCTGCGCCTTATCCGGTAACTATCGTCTTGAGTCCAACCCGGTAAGAC
ACGACTTATCGCCACTGGCAGCAGCCACTGGTAACAGGATTAGCAGAGCGAGGTATGTAGGCGGTGCTAC
AGAGTTCTTGAAGTGGTGGCCTAACTACGGCTACACTAGAAGAACAGTATTTGGTATCTGCGCTCTGCTG
AAGCCAGTTACCTTCGGAAAAAGAGTTGGTAGCTCTTGATCCGGCAAACAAACCACCGCTGGTAGCGGTG
GTTTTTTTGTTTGCAAGCAGCAGATTACGCGCAGAAAAAAAGGATCTCAAGAAGATCCTTTGATCTTTTC
TACGGGGTCTGACGCTCAGTGGAACGAAAACTCACGTTAAGGGATTTTGGTCATGAGATTATCAAAAAGG
ATCTTCACCTAGATCCTTTTAAATTAAAAATGAAGTTTTAAATCAATCTAAAGTATATATGAGTAAACTT
GGTCTGACAGTTACCAATGCTTAATCAGTGAGGCACCTATCTCAGCGATCTGTCTATTTCGTTCATCCAT
AGTTGCCTGACTCCCCGTCGTGTAGATAACTACGATACGGGAGGGCTTACCATCTGGCCCCAGTGCTGCA
ATGATACCGCGAGACCCACGCTCACCGGCTCCAGATTTATCAGCAATAAACCAGCCAGCCGGAAGGGCCG
AGCGCAGAAGTGGTCCTGCAACTTTATCCGCCTCCATCCAGTCTATTAATTGTTGCCGGGAAGCTAGAGT
AAGTAGTTCGCCAGTTAATAGTTTGCGCAACGTTGTTGCCATTGCTACAGGCATCGTGGTGTCACGCTCG
TCGTTTGGTATGGCTTCATTCAGCTCCGGTTCCCAACGATCAAGGCGAGTTACATGATCCCCCATGTTGT
GCAAAAAAGCGGTTAGCTCCTTCGGTCCTCCGATCGTTGTCAGAAGTAAGTTGGCCGCAGTGTTATCACT
CATGGTTATGGCAGCACTGCATAATTCTCTTACTGTCATGCCATCCGTAAGATGCTTTTCTGTGACTGGT
GAGTACTCAACCAAGTCATTCTGAGAATAGTGTATGCGGCGACCGAGTTGCTCTTGCCCGGCGTCAATAC
GGGATAATACCGCGCCACATAGCAGAACTTTAAAAGTGCTCATCATTGGAAAACGTTCTTCGGGGCGAAA
ACTCTCAAGGATCTTACCGCTGTTGAGATCCAGTTCGATGTAACCCACTCGTGCACCCAACTGATCTTCA
GCATCTTTTACTTTCACCAGCGTTTCTGGGTGAGCAAAAACAGGAAGGCAAAATGCCGCAAAAAAGGGAA
TAAGGGCGACACGGAAATGTTGAATACTCATACTCTTCCTTTTTCAATATTATTGAAGCATTTATCAGGG
TTATTGTCTCATGAGCGGATACATATTTGAATGTATTTAGAAAAATAAACAAATAGGGGTTCCGCGCACA
TTTCCCCGAAAAGTGCCACCTGAC
Features (pLannotate 1.2.2; 34 found; start..end, strand, type, name):
     31..83      -  misc_feature   bom (fragment): basis of mobility region from pBR322
    238..617     +  enhancer       CMV enhancer: human cytomegalovirus immediate early enhancer
    618..817     +  promoter       CMV promoter: human cytomegalovirus (CMV) immediate early promoter
    835..1015    +  LTR            5' LTR (truncated): truncated 5' long terminal repeat (LTR) from HIV-1
   1062..1187    +  misc_feature   HIV-1 Ψ: packaging signal of human immunodeficiency virus type 1
   1171..1534    +  CDS            HIV-1 gag (fragment): gag protein from human immunodeficiency virus 1; gag
   1680..1913    +  misc_feature   RRE: The Rev response element (RRE) of HIV-1 allows for Rev-dependent mRNA export from the nucleus to the cytoplasm.
   2290..2390    +  CDS            Rev (fragment): human immunodeficiency virus 1 (HIV-1) Rev protein; rev; enhances nuclear export of unspliced and incompletely spliced viral mRNAs
   2440..2557    +  misc_feature   cPPT/CTS: central polypurine tract and central termination sequence of HIV-1
   2614..2680    +  CDS            small t antigen (fragment): SV40 (simian virus 40) small t antigen
   2687..3865    +  promoter       EF-1α promoter: strong constitutive promoter for human elongation factor EF-1α
   3878..4417    +  CDS            AID (fragment): human activation-induced cytidine deaminase (Dickerson et al., 2003); AICDA
   4417..4465    +  CDS            ABE(7.10) (fragment): adenine base editor comprising wild-type E. coli TadA fused to the evolved TadA*(7.10) mutant (Gaudelli et al., 2017)
   4466..8566    +  CDS            dCas9: catalytically dead mutant of the Cas9 endonuclease from the Streptococcus pyogenes Type II CRISPR/Cas system RNA-guided DNA-binding protein that lacks endonuclease activity due to the D10A mutation in the RuvC catalytic domain and the N863A mutation in the HNH catalytic domain
   8711..9408    +  CDS            TagBFP (fragment): monomeric blue fluorescent protein mammalian codon-optimized
   9417..9438    +  misc_feature   MCS (fragment): pBluescript multiple cloning site
   9441..10029   +  misc_feature   WPRE: woodchuck hepatitis virus posttranscriptional regulatory element
   9966..10547   +  CDS            nef (fragment): NEF_HV1H2 - Experimental evidence at protein level: Swiss-Prot protein existence level 1. Extracellular Nef protein targets CD4(+) T-lymphocytes for apoptosis by interacting with CXCR4 surface receptors. From Human immunodeficiency virus type 1 group M subtype B (isolate HXB2) (HIV-1).
  10554..10734   +  LTR            5' LTR (truncated): truncated 5' long terminal repeat (LTR) from HIV-1
  10766..10990   +  polyA_signal   bGH poly(A) signal: bovine growth hormone polyadenylation signal
  10994..11015   +  promoter       SV40 promoter (fragment): SV40 enhancer and early promoter
  11036..11464   +  rep_origin     f1 ori (sequence partly withheld): f1 bacteriophage origin of replication; arrow indicates direction of (+) strand synthesis
  11478..11807   +  promoter       SV40 promoter: SV40 enhancer and early promoter
  11855..11902   +  promoter       EM7 promoter: synthetic bacterial promoter&nbsp
  11921..12295   +  CDS            BleoR: antibiotic-binding protein; Sh ble from Streptoalloteichus hindustanus; confers resistance to bleomycin, phleomycin, and Zeocin™
  12305..12430   +  CDS            ble (fragment): BLE_KLEPN - Experimental evidence at protein level: Swiss-Prot protein existence level 1. Binding protein with a strong affinity to the bleomycin family of antibiotics. Binds to CL990; an antimitotic-antibiotic compound. From Klebsiella pneumoniae.
  12425..12546   +  polyA_signal   SV40 poly(A) signal: SV40 polyadenylation signal
  12617..12639   -  protein_bind   lac operator (fragment): The lac repressor binds to the lac operator to inhibit transcription in E. coli. This inhibition can be relieved by adding lactose or isopropyl-β-D-thiogalactopyranoside (IPTG). lac repressor encoded by lacI
  12643..12673   -  promoter       lac promoter: promoter for the E. coli lac operon
  12688..12709   -  protein_bind   CAP binding site: CAP binding activates transcription in the presence of cAMP. E. coli catabolite activator protein
  12722..12814   -  CDS            lacI (fragment): lac repressor; lacI; The lac repressor binds to the lac operator to inhibit transcription in E. coli. This inhibition can be relieved by adding lactose or isopropyl-β-D-thiogalactopyranoside (IPTG).
  12997..13585   -  rep_origin     ori: high-copy-number ColE1/pMB1/pBR322/pUC origin of replication
  13756..14616   -  CDS            AmpR: β-lactamase; bla; confers resistance to ampicillin, carbenicillin, and related antibiotics
  14617..14721   -  promoter       AmpR promoter: bla
