[The description below was written by a language model from this plasmid's Addgene catalogue record and pLannotate feature annotations shown in this document.]
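Description:
pGH896 is a third-generation-style HIV-1 lentiviral transfer plasmid for mammalian expression of the diversifying base editor DivA-BE, built on the pGH483 backbone. It is propagated in E. coli through a high-copy ColE1/pUC origin with ampicillin resistance (AmpR), and it also carries an f1 origin. Outside the viral region, an SV40/EM7-driven BleoR cassette with an SV40 poly(A) signal is annotated, which could confer Zeocin resistance. The catalogue, however, lists only tagBFP as the selectable marker. Viral genomic RNA is transcribed from a CMV enhancer/promoter fused to a truncated 5' LTR. It contains the Ψ packaging signal, a gag fragment, the RRE for Rev-dependent nuclear export and the cPPT/CTS. A second truncated LTR follows the payload, with a bGH poly(A) signal downstream of it.

The payload is a single EF-1α promoter-driven open reading frame. The feature table annotates an N-terminal cytidine deaminase segment matched to human AID, a short linker-like stretch resembling one used in ABE7.10, a full-length catalytically dead S. pyogenes dCas9, and TagBFP, followed by WPRE to enhance transcript expression. The stated design places a T2A peptide between the editor and tagBFP, so both proteins come from one transcript and blue fluorescence marks transduced cells; the T2A itself is not annotated. The backbone note says PmCDA1 was inserted in place of dCas9, which does not agree with the sequence annotation showing an AID-like deaminase and an intact dCas9. The record does not resolve this, nor does it define the exact composition of DivA-BE. The associated work concerns optimizing diversifying base editors, which introduce guide-targeted mutations for high-throughput mutational scanning.
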