Addgene plasmid #230840: pGH896
Purpose: Ef1a-DivA-BE-T2A-tagBFP-wPRE
Depositing lab: Gaelen Hess. Depositing organization: University of Wisconsin, Madison. Publication: Toward optimizing diversifying base editors for high-throughput mutational scanning studies. Schwartz CI, Abell NS, Li A, Aradhana, Tycko J, Truong A, Montgomery SB, Hess GT. Nucleic Acids Res. 2025 Jun 20;53(12):gkaf620. doi: 10.1093/nar/gkaf620. PubMed 40613705.
Backbone
  Vector backbone: pGH483
  Modifications to backbone: Inserted PmCDA1 instead of dCas9
  Vector type: Mammalian Expression, Lentiviral
  Selectable markers: tagBFP
Growth in bacteria
  Bacterial resistance: Ampicillin, 100 μg/mL
  Growth temperature: 37°C
  Growth strain: NEB Stable
  Copy number: High Copy
Gene/Insert
  Gene/Insert name: DivA-BE
Terms and licenses: Academic/Nonprofit Terms; Industry Terms: Not Available to Industry
Depositor comments: Please visit https://doi.org/10.1101/2024.11.18.621003 for the bioRxiv preprint.
How to cite: pGH896 was a gift from Gaelen Hess (Addgene plasmid # 230840 ; http://n2t.net/addgene:230840 ; RRID:Addgene_230840)
